>Addgene plasmid #65231 | shERK2b-mlpx-neo | depositor full sequence | sequence record 116598 | shERK2b-mlpx-neo sequence 6821 bps
TGAAAGACCCCACCTGTAGGTTTGGCAAGCTAGCTTAAGTAACGCCATTTTGCAAGGCATGGAAAATACA
TAACTGAGAATAGAGAAGTTCAGATCAAGGTTAGGAACAGAGAGACAGCAGAATATGGGCCAAACAGGAT
ATCTGTGGTAAGCAGTTCCTGCCCCGGCTCAGGGCCAAGAACAGATGGTCCCCAGATGCGGTCCCGCCCT
CAGCAGTTTCTAGAGAACCATCAGATGTTTCCAGGGTGCCCCAAGGACCTGAAATGACCCTGTGCCTTAT
TTGAACTAACCAATCAGTTCGCTTCTCGCTTCTGTTCGCGCGCTTCTGCTCCCCGAGCTCAATAAAAGAG
CCCACAACCCCTCACTCGGCGCGCCAGTCCTCCGATAGACTGCGTCGCCCGGGTACCCGTATTCCCAATA
AAGCCTCTTGCTGTTTGCATCCGAATCGTGGACTCGCTGATCCTTGGGAGGGTCTCCTCAGATTGATTGA
CTGCCCACCTCGGGGGTCTTTCATTTGGAGGTTCCACCGAGATTTGGAGACCCCTGCCCAGGGACCACCG
ACCCCCCCGCCGGGAGGTAAGCTGGCCAGCGGTCGTTTCGTGTCTGTCTCTGTCTTTGTGCGTGTTTGTG
CCGGCATCTAATGTTTGCGCCTGCGTCTGTACTAGTTAGCTAACTAGCTCTGTATCTGGCGGACCCGTGG
TGGAACTGACGAGTTCTGAACACCCGGCCGCAACCCTGGGAGACGTCCCAGGGACTTTGGGGGCCGTTTT
TGTGGCCCGACCTGAGGAAGGGAGTCGATGTGGAATCCGACCCCGTCAGGATATGTGGTTCTGGTAGGAG
ACGAGAACCTAAAACAGTTCCCGCCTCCGTCTGAATTTTTGCTTTCGGTTTGGAACCGAAGCCGCGCGTC
TTGTCTGCTGCAGCGCTGCAGCATCGTTCTGTGTTGTCTCTGTCTGACTGTGTTTCTGTATTTGTCTGAA
AATTAGGGCCAGACTGTTACCACTCCCTTAAGTTTGACCTTAGGTCACTGGAAAGATGTCGAGCGGATCG
CTCACAACCAGTCGGTAGATGTCAAGAAGAGACGTTGGGTTACCTTCTGCTCTGCAGAATGGCCAACCTT
TAACGTCGGATGGCCGCGAGACGGCACCTTTAACCGAGACCTCATCACCCAGGTTAAGATCAAGGTCTTT
TCACCTGGCCCGCATGGACACCCAGACCAGGTCCCCTACATCGTGACCTGGGAAGCCTTGGCTTTTGACC
CCCCTCCCTGGGTCAAGCCCTTTGTACACCCTAAGCCTCCGCCTCCTCTTCCTCCATCCGCCCCGTCTCT
CCCCCTTGAACCTCCTCGTTCGACCCCGCCTCGATCCTCCCTTTATCCAGCCCTCACTCCTTCTCTAGGC
GCCGGAATTAGATCTCTCGACTAGGGATAACAGGGTAATTGTTTGAATGAGGCTTCAGTACTTTACAGAA
TCGTTGCCTGCACATCTTGGAAACACTTGCTGGGATTACTTCTTCAGGTTAACCCAACAGAAGGCTCGAG
AAGGTATATGCTGTTGACAGTGAGCGGCGCTTCAGACATGAGAACTAGTGAAGCCACAGATGTAGTTCTC
ATGTCTGAAGCGCTGCCTACTGCCTCGGAATTCAAGGGGCTACTTTAGGAGCAATTATCTTGTTTACTAA
AACTGAATACCTTGCTATCTCTTTGATACATTTTTACAAAGCTGAATTAAAATGGTATAAATTAAATCAC
TTTTTTCAATTCTACCGGGTAGGGGAGGCGCTTTTCCCAAGGCAGTCTGGAGCATGCGCTTTAGCAGCCC
CGCTGGGCACTTGGCGCTACACAAGTGGCCTCTGGCCTCGCACACATTCCACATCCACCGGTAGGCGCCA
ACCGGCTCCGTTCTTTGGTGGCCCCTTCGCGCCACCTTCTACTCCTCCCCTAGTCAGGAAGTTCCCCCCC
GCCCCGCAGCTCGCGTCGTGCAGGACGTGACAAATGGAAGTAGCACGTCTCACTAGTCTCGTGCAGATGG
ACAGCACCGCTGAGCAATGGAAGCGGGTAGGCCTTTGGGGCAGCGGCCAATAGCAGCTTTGCTCCTTCGC
TTTCTGGGCTCAGAGGCTGGGAAGGGGTGGGTCCGGGGGCGGGCTCAGGGGCGGGCTCAGGGGCGGGGCG
GGCGCCCGAAGGTCCTCCGGAGGCCCGGCATTCTGCACGCTTCAAAAGCGCACGTCTGCCGCGCTGTTCT
CCTCTTCCTCATCTCCGGGCCTTTCGACCTGCAGCCAATATGGGATCGGCCATTGAACAAGATGGATTGC
ACGCAGGTTCTCCGGCCGCTTGGGTGGAGAGGCTATTCGGCTATGACTGGGCACAACAGACAATCGGCTG
CTCTGATGCCGCCGTGTTCCGGCTGTCAGCGCAGGGGCGCCCGGTTCTTTTTGTCAAGACCGACCTGTCC
GGTGCCCTGAATGAACTGCAGGACGAGGCAGCGCGGCTATCGTGGCTGGCCACGACGGGCGTTCCTTGCG
CAGCTGTGCTCGACGTTGTCACTGAAGCGGGAAGGGACTGGCTGCTATTGGGCGAAGTGCCGGGGCAGGA
TCTCCTGTCATCTCACCTTGCTCCTGCCGAGAAAGTATCCATCATGGCTGATGCAATGCGGCGGCTGCAT
ACGCTTGATCCGGCTACCTGCCCATTCGACCACCAAGCGAAACATCGCATCGAGCGAGCACGTACTCGGA
TGGAAGCCGGTCTTGTCGATCAGGATGATCTGGACGAAGAGCATCAGGGGCTCGCGCCAGCCGAACTGTT
CGCCAGGCTCAAGGCGCGCATGCCCGACGGCGAGGATCTCGTCGTGACCCATGGCGATGCCTGCTTGCCG
AATATCATGGTGGAAAATGGCCGCTTTTCTGGATTCATCGACTGTGGCCGGCTGGGTGTGGCGGACCGCT
ATCAGGACATAGCGTTGGCTACCCGTGATATTGCTGAAGAGCTTGGCGGCGAATGGGCTGACCGCTTCCT
CGTGCTTTACGGTATCGCCGCTCCCGATTCGCAGCGCATCGCCTTCTATCGCCTTCTTGACGAGTTCTTC
TGACGCCCGCCCCACGACCCGCAGCGCCCGACCGAAAGGAGCGCACGACCCCATGCATCGATAAAATAAA
AGATTTTATTTAGTCTCCAGAAAAAGGGGGGAATGAAAGACCCCACCTGTAGGTTTGGCAAGCTAGCTTA
AGTAACGCCATTTTGCAAGGCATGGAAAATACATAACTGAGAATAGAGAAGTTCAGATCAAGGTTAGGAA
CAGAGAGACAGCAGAATATGGGCCAAACAGGATATCTGTGGTAAGCAGTTCCTGCCCCGGCTCAGGGCCA
AGAACAGATGGTCCCCAGATGCGGTCCCGCCCTCAGCAGTTTCTAGAGAACCATCAGATGTTTCCAGGGT
GCCCCAAGGACCTGAAATGACCCTGTGCCTTATTTGAACTAACCAATCAGTTCGCTTCTCGCTTCTGTTC
GCGCGCTTCTGCTCCCCGAGCTCAATAAAAGAGCCCACAACCCCTCACTCGGCGCGCCAGTCCTCCGATA
GACTGCGTCGCCCGGGTACCCGTGTATCCAATAAACCCTCTTGCAGTTGCATCCGACTTGTGGTCTCGCT
GTTCCTTGGGAGGGTCTCCTCTGAGTGATTGACTACCCGTCAGCGGGGGTCTTTCATGGGTAACAGTTTC
TTGAAGTTGGAGAACAACATTCTGAGGGTAGGAGTCGAATATTAAGTAATCCTGACTCAATTAGCCACTG
TTTTGAATCCACATACTCCAATACTCCTGAAATAGTTCATTATGGACAGCGCAGAAGAGCTGGGGAGAAT
TAATTCGTAATCATGGTCATAGCTGTTTCCTGTGTGAAATTGTTATCCGCTCACAATTCCACACAACATA
CGAGCCGGAAGCATAAAGTGTAAAGCCTGGGGTGCCTAATGAGTGAGCTAACTCACATTAATTGCGTTGC
GCTCACTGCCCGCTTTCCAGTCGGGAAACCTGTCGTGCCAGCTGCATTAATGAATCGGCCAACGCGCGGG
GAGAGGCGGTTTGCGTATTGGGCGCTCTTCCGCTTCCTCGCTCACTGACTCGCTGCGCTCGGTCGTTCGG
CTGCGGCGAGCGGTATCAGCTCACTCAAAGGCGGTAATACGGTTATCCACAGAATCAGGGGATAACGCAG
GAAAGAACATGTGAGCAAAAGGCCAGCAAAAGGCCAGGAACCGTAAAAAGGCCGCGTTGCTGGCGTTTTT
CCATAGGCTCCGCCCCCCTGACGAGCATCACAAAAATCGACGCTCAAGTCAGAGGTGGCGAAACCCGACA
GGACTATAAAGATACCAGGCGTTTCCCCCTGGAAGCTCCCTCGTGCGCTCTCCTGTTCCGACCCTGCCGC
TTACCGGATACCTGTCCGCCTTTCTCCCTTCGGGAAGCGTGGCGCTTTCTCATAGCTCACGCTGTAGGTA
TCTCAGTTCGGTGTAGGTCGTTCGCTCCAAGCTGGGCTGTGTGCACGAACCCCCCGTTCAGCCCGACCGC
TGCGCCTTATCCGGTAACTATCGTCTTGAGTCCAACCCGGTAAGACACGACTTATCGCCACTGGCAGCAG
CCACTGGTAACAGGATTAGCAGAGCGAGGTATGTAGGCGGTGCTACAGAGTTCTTGAAGTGGTGGCCTAA
CTACGGCTACACTAGAAGGACAGTATTTGGTATCTGCGCTCTGCTGAAGCCAGTTACCTTCGGAAAAAGA
GTTGGTAGCTCTTGATCCGGCAAACAAACCACCGCTGGTAGCGGTGGTTTTTTTGTTTGCAAGCAGCAGA
TTACGCGCAGAAAAAAAGGATCTCAAGAAGATCCTTTGATCTTTTCTACGGGGTCTGACGCTCAGTGGAA
CGAAAACTCACGTTAAGGGATTTTGGTCATGAGATTATCAAAAAGGATCTTCACCTAGATCCTTTTAAAT
TAAAAATGAAGTTTTAAATCAATCTAAAGTATATATGAGTAAACTTGGTCTGACAGTTACCAATGCTTAA
TCAGTGAGGCACCTATCTCAGCGATCTGTCTATTTCGTTCATCCATAGTTGCCTGACTCCCCGTCGTGTA
GATAACTACGATACGGGAGGGCTTACCATCTGGCCCCAGTGCTGCAATGATACCGCGAGACCCACGCTCA
CCGGCTCCAGATTTATCAGCAATAAACCAGCCAGCCGGAAGGGCCGAGCGCAGAAGTGGTCCTGCAACTT
TATCCGCCTCCATCCAGTCTATTAATTGTTGCCGGGAAGCTAGAGTAAGTAGTTCGCCAGTTAATAGTTT
GCGCAACGTTGTTGCCATTGCTACAGGCATCGTGGTGTCACGCTCGTCGTTTGGTATGGCTTCATTCAGC
TCCGGTTCCCAACGATCAAGGCGAGTTACATGATCCCCCATGTTGTGCAAAAAAGCGGTTAGCTCCTTCG
GTCCTCCGATCGTTGTCAGAAGTAAGTTGGCCGCAGTGTTATCACTCATGGTTATGGCAGCACTGCATAA
TTCTCTTACTGTCATGCCATCCGTAAGATGCTTTTCTGTGACTGGTGAGTACTCAACCAAGTCATTCTGA
GAATAGTGTATGCGGCGACCGAGTTGCTCTTGCCCGGCGTCAATACGGGATAATACCGCGCCACATAGCA
GAACTTTAAAAGTGCTCATCATTGGAAAACGTTCTTCGGGGCGAAAACTCTCAAGGATCTTACCGCTGTT
GAGATCCAGTTCGATGTAACCCACTCGTGCACCCAACTGATCTTCAGCATCTTTTACTTTCACCAGCGTT
TCTGGGTGAGCAAAAACAGGAAGGCAAAATGCCGCAAAAAAGGGAATAAGGGCGACACGGAAATGTTGAA
TACTCATACTCTTCCTTTTTCAATATTATTGAAGCATTTATCAGGGTTATTGTCTCATGAGCGGATACAT
ATTTGAATGTATTTAGAAAAATAAACAAATAGGGGTTCCGCGCACATTTCCCCGAAAAGTGCCACCTGAC
GTCTAAGAAACCATTATTATCATGACATTAACCTATAAAAATAGGCGTATCACGAGGCCCTTTCGTCTCG
CGCGTTTCGGTGATGACGGTGAAAACCTCTGACACATGCAGCTCCCGGAGACGGTCACAGCTTGTCTGTA
AGCGGATGCCGGGAGCAGACAAGCCCGTCAGGGCGCGTCAGCGGGTGTTGGCGGGTGTCGGGGCTGGCTT
AACTATGCGGCATCAGAGCAGATTGTACTGAGAGTGCACCATATGCGGTGTGAAATACCGCACAGATGCG
TAAGGAGAAAATACCGCATCAGGCGCCATTCGCCATTCAGGCTGCGCAACTGTTGGGAAGGGCGATCGGT
GCGGGCCTCTTCGCTATTACGCCAGCTGGCGAAAGGGGGATGTGCTGCAAGGCGATTAAGTTGGGTAACG
CCAGGGTTTTCCCAGTCACGACGTTGTAAAACGACGGCGCAAGGAATGGTGCATGCAAGGAGATGGCGCC
CAACAGTCCCCCGGCCACGGGGCCTGCCACCATACCCACGCCGAAACAAGCGCTCATGAGCCCGAAGTGG
CGAGCCCGATCTTCCCCATCGGTGATGTCGGCGATATAGGCGCCAGCAACCGCACCTGTGGCGCCGGTGA
TGCCGGCCACGATGCGTCCGGCGTAGAGGCGATTAGTCCAATTTGTTAAAGACAGGATATCAGTGGTCCA
GGCTCTAGTTTTGACTCAACAATATCACCAGCTGAAGCCTATAGAGTACGAGCCATAGATAAAATAAAAG
ATTTTATTTAGTCTCCAGAAAAAGGGGGGAA
Features (pLannotate 1.2.2; 20 found; start..end, strand, type, name):
    579..920     +  misc_feature   MESV Ψ: packaging signal of murine embryonic stem cell virus
    987..1403    +  CDS            gag (truncated): truncated Moloney murine leukemia virus (MMLV) gag gene lacking the start codon
   1443..1536    +  ncRNA          5' miR-30a: sequence upstream of the 71-nt precursor of the human miR-30a microRNA (Zeng et al., 2002) miRNA
   1641..1753    +  ncRNA          3' miR-30a: sequence downstream of the 71-nt precursor of the human miR-30a microRNA (Zeng et al., 2002) miRNA
   1767..2266    +  promoter       PGK promoter: mouse phosphoglycerate kinase 1 promoter
   2280..3083    +  CDS            NeoR/KanR: aminoglycoside phosphotransferase from Tn5; aph(3')-II (or nptII); confers resistance to neomycin, kanamycin, and G418 (Geneticin®)
   3183..3697    +  LTR            3' LTR: 3' long terminal repeat from murine embryonic stem cell virus
   3890..3906    -  protein_bind   lac operator: The lac repressor binds to the lac operator to inhibit transcription in E. coli. This inhibition can be relieved by adding lactose or isopropyl-β-D-thiogalactopyranoside (IPTG). lac repressor encoded by lacI
   3914..3944    -  promoter       lac promoter: promoter for the E. coli lac operon
   3959..3980    -  protein_bind   CAP binding site: CAP binding activates transcription in the presence of cAMP. E. coli catabolite activator protein
   3993..4085    -  CDS            lacI (fragment): lac repressor; lacI; The lac repressor binds to the lac operator to inhibit transcription in E. coli. This inhibition can be relieved by adding lactose or isopropyl-β-D-thiogalactopyranoside (IPTG).
   4268..4856    -  rep_origin     ori: high-copy-number ColE1/pMB1/pBR322/pUC origin of replication
   5027..5887    -  CDS            AmpR: β-lactamase; bla; confers resistance to ampicillin, carbenicillin, and related antibiotics
   5888..5992    -  promoter       AmpR promoter: bla
   6087..6122    +  CDS            rop (fragment): Rop protein, which maintains plasmids at low copy number; rop
   6224..6323    +  misc_feature   bom (fragment): basis of mobility region from pBR322
   6329..6478    -  CDS            lacZα (fragment): LacZα fragment of β-galactosidase; lacZ fragment
   6478..6679    -  CDS            TcR (fragment): tetracycline efflux protein; tet; confers resistance to tetracycline
   6680..6778    +  CDS            env (fragment): murine leukemia virus gPr80 envelope polyprotein precursor; env; proteolytically cleaved into gp70SU and p15TM subunits
   6820..515     +  LTR            5' LTR (across the origin): 5' long terminal repeat from murine embryonic stem cell virus
