[The description below was written by a language model from this plasmid's Addgene catalogue record and pLannotate feature annotations shown in this document.]
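Description:
shERK2b-mlpx-neo is a retroviral shRNA expression plasmid built on the pMLPX backbone, about 6.8 kb in total, designed to knock down human ERK2 (MAPK1) in mammalian cells. Although the catalogue lists it simply as a mammalian expression vector, the feature table shows a murine stem cell virus–type retroviral architecture: 5′ and 3′ LTRs from murine embryonic stem cell virus flank the MESV Ψ packaging signal and a truncated, start codon–less MMLV gag segment, elements that allow the transcript to be packaged into retroviral particles when the viral proteins are supplied in trans. In bacteria the plasmid is maintained by a high-copy ColE1/pUC-type origin and selected with ampicillin through the β-lactamase gene. The remaining backbone hits (lacI, rop, bom, lacZα, TcR and env fragments, plus a lac promoter/operator) are vestigial remnants.

The payload is a short hairpin targeting ERK2, cloned between XhoI and EcoRI sites that sit between annotated 5′ and 3′ human miR-30a flanking sequences. This arrangement embeds the hairpin in a microRNA context so that it is processed by the endogenous miRNA machinery into a mature silencing RNA. The catalogue names PGK as the promoter, but in the annotated map the mouse PGK promoter lies downstream of the miR-30 cassette and directly precedes the NeoR/KanR gene, so it appears to drive the G418 selection marker. No separate promoter is annotated upstream of the hairpin, suggesting the miR-30 cassette is transcribed from the 5′ LTR, although the record does not say so explicitly. The construct is suited to generating stably transduced, G418-selected cell populations with reduced ERK2, and it was deposited with a study of tumour-suppressive functions of the ERK/MAPK pathway.
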