Addgene plasmid #65231: shERK2b-mlpx-neo
Purpose: encodes a shRNA against ERK2
Depositing lab: Gerardo Ferbeyre. Depositing organization: University of Montreal. Publication: Tumor suppressor activity of the ERK/MAPK pathway by promoting selective protein degradation. Deschenes-Simard X, Gaumont-Leclerc MF, Bourdeau V, Lessard F, Moiseeva O, Forest V, Igelmann S, Mallette FA, Saba-El-Leil MK, Meloche S, Saad F, Mes-Masson AM, Ferbeyre G. Genes Dev. 2013 Apr 15;27(8):900-15. doi: 10.1101/gad.203984.112. Epub 2013 Apr 18. PubMed 23599344.
Backbone
  Vector backbone: pMLPX
  Backbone size w/o insert (bp): 6728
  Total vector size (bp): 6820
  Vector type: Mammalian Expression
  Selectable markers: Neomycin (select with G418)
Growth in bacteria
  Bacterial resistance: Ampicillin, 100 μg/mL
  Growth temperature: 37°C
  Growth strain: Top10
  Copy number: High Copy
Gene/Insert
  Gene/Insert name: shRNA against ERK2
  gRNA/shRNA sequence: GCGCTTCAGACATGAGAAC
  Species: H. sapiens (human)
  Entrez Gene: MAPK1 (a.k.a. ERK, ERK-2, ERK2, ERT1, MAPK2, NS13, P42MAPK, PRKM1, PRKM2, p38, p40, p41, p41mapk, p42-MAPK)
  Promoter: PGK
  Cloning method: Restriction Enzyme; 5′ cloning site XhoI (not destroyed); 3′ cloning site EcoRI (not destroyed)
  Sequencing primers: 5′ cccttgaacctcctcGttcgac; 3′ CTTCGCGCCACCTTCTACTCCT
Terms and licenses: Academic/Nonprofit Terms; Industry Terms: Not Available to Industry
How to cite: shERK2b-mlpx-neo was a gift from Gerardo Ferbeyre (Addgene plasmid # 65231 ; http://n2t.net/addgene:65231 ; RRID:Addgene_65231)
