>Addgene plasmid #65231 | shERK2b-mlpx-neo | addgene partial sequence | sequence record 116596 | mPGK-F 5'-cattctgcacgcttcaaaag-3'
ATCTCCGGGCCTTTCGACCTGCAGCCAATATGGGATCGGCCATTGAACAAGATGGATTGCACGCAGGTTC
TCCGGCCGCTTGGGTGGAGAGGCTATTCGGCTATGACTGGGCACAACAGACAATCGGCTGCTCTGATGCC
GCCGTGTTCCGGCTGTCAGCGCAGGGGCGCCCGGTTCTTTTTGTCAAGACCGACCTGTCCGGTGCCCTGA
ATGAACTGCAGGACGAGGCAGCGCGGCTATCGTGGCTGGCCACGACGGGCGTTCCTTGCGCAGCTGTGCT
CGACGTTGTCACTGAAGCGGGAAGGGACTGGCTGCTATTGGGCGAAGTGCCGGGGCAGGATCTCCTGTCA
TCTCACCTTGCTCCTGCCGAGAAAGTATCCATCATGGCTGATGCAATGCGGCGGCTGCATACGCTTGATC
CGGCTACCTGCCCATTCGACCACCAAGCGAAACATCGCATCGAGCGAGCACGTACTCGGATGGAAGCCGG
TCTTGTCGATCAGGATGATCTGGACGAAGAGCATCAGGGGCTCGCGCCAGCCGAACTGTTCGCCAGGCTC
AAGGCGCGCATGCCCGACGGCGAGGATCTCGTCGTGACCCATGGCGATGCCTGCTTGCCGAATATCATGG
TGGAAAATGGCCGCTTTTCTGGATTCATCGACTGTGGCCGGCTGGGTGTGGCGGACCGCTATCAGGACAT
AGCGTTGGCTACCCGTGATATTGCTGAAGAGCTTGGCGGCGAATGGGCTGACCGCTTCCTCGTGCTTTAC
GGTATCGCCGCTCCCGATTCGCAGCGCATCGCCTTCTATCGCCTTCTTGACGAGTTCTTCTGA
