>Addgene plasmid #65231 | shERK2b-mlpx-neo | addgene partial sequence | sequence record 116823 | pBABE5 5'-CTTTATCCAGCCCTCAC-3'
ACAGGGTAATTGTTTGAATGAGGCTTCAGTACTTTACAGAATCGTTGCCTGCACATCTTGGAAACACTTG
CTGGGATTACTTCTTCAGGTTAACCCAACAGAAGGCTCGAGAAGGTATATGCTGTTGACAGTGAGCGGCG
CTTCAGACATGAGAACTAGTGAAGCCACAGATGTAGTTCTCATGTCTGAAGCGCTGCCTACTGCCTCGGA
ATTCAAGGGGCTACTTTAGGAGCAATTATCTTGTTTACTAAAACTGAATACCTTGCTATCTCTTTGATAC
ATTTTTACAAAGCTGAATTAAAATGGTATAAATTAAATCACTTTTTTCAATTCTACCGGGTAGGGGAGGC
GCTTTTCCCAAGGCAGTCTGGAGCATGCGCTTTAGCAGCCCCGCTGGGCACTTGGCGCTACACAAGTGGC
CTCTGGCCTCGCACACATTCCACATCCACCGGTAGGCGCCAACCGGCTCCGTTCTTTGGTGGCCCCTTCG
CGCCACCTTCTACTCCTCCCCTAGTCAGGAAGTTCCCCCCCGCCCCGCAGCTCGCGTCGTGCAGGACGTG
ACAAATGGAAGTAGCACGTCTCACTAGTCTCGTGCAGATGGACAGCACCGCTGAGCAATGGAAGCGGGTA
GGCCTTTGGGGCAGCGGCCAATAGCAGCTTTGCTCCTTCGCTTTCTGGGCTCAGAGGCTGGGAAGGGGTG
GGTCCGGGGGCGGGCTCAGGGGCGGGCTCAGGGGCGGGGCGGGCGCCCGAAGGTCCTCCGGAGGCCCGGC
ATTCTGCACGCTTCAAAAGCGCACGTCTGCCGCGCTGTTCTCCTCTTCCTCATCTCCGGGCCTTTCGACC
TGCAGCCAATATGGGATCGGCCATTGAACAAGATGGATTGCACGCAGGTTCTCCGGCCGCTTGG
